>Addgene plasmid #196844 | gzk328-dpspCas13b_gRNA[ccdbCam]-10xPBSc_Loop | addgene full sequence | sequence record 419896 | Addgene NGS Result
CTTTCCTGCGTTATCCCCTGATTCTGTGGATAACCGTATTACCGCCTTTGAGTGAGCTGATACCGCTCGC
CGCAGCCGAACGACCGAGCGCAGCGAGTCAGTGAGCGAGGAAGCGGAAGAGCGCCCAATACGCAAACCGC
CTCTCCCCGCGCGTTGGCCGATTCATTAATGCAGCTGGCACGACAGGTTTCCCGACTGGAAAGCGGGCAG
TGAGCGCAACGCAATTAATACGCGTACCGCTAGCCAGGAAGAGTTTGTAGAAACGCAAAAAGGCCATCCG
TCAGGATGGCCTTCTGCTTAGTTTGATGCCTGGCAGTTTATGGCGGGCGTCCTGCCCGCCACCCTCCGGG
CCGTTGCTTCACAACGATCAAATCCGCTCCCGGCGGATTTGTCCTACTCAGGAGAGCGTTCACCGACAAA
CAACAGATAAAACGAAAGGCCCAGTATTCCGACTGAGCCTTTCGTTTTATTTGATGCCTGGCAGTTCCCT
ACTCTCGCGTTAACGCTAGCATGGATGTTTTCCCAGTCACGACGTTGTAAAACGACGGCCAGTCTTAAGC
TCGGGCCCCAAATAATGATTTTATTTTGACTGATAGTGACCTGTTCGTTGCAACAAATTGATGAGCAATG
CTTTTTTATAATGCCAACTTTGTACAAAAAAGCAGGCTCCGAATTCACCGGTGAGGGCCTATTTCCCATG
ATTCCTTCATATTTGCATATACGATACAAGGCTGTTAGAGAGATAATTGGAATTAATTTGACTGTAAACA
CAAAGATATTAGTACAAAATACGTGACGTAGAAAGTAATAATTTCTTGGGTAGTTTGCAGTTTTAAAATT
ATGTTTTAAAATGGACTATCATATGCTTACCGTAACTTGAAAGTATTTCGATTTCTTGGCTTTATATATC
TTGTGGAAAGGACGAAACACCGGGTCTTCGTCGACCTGCAGACTGGCTGTGTATAAGGGAGCCTGACATT
TATATTCCCCAGAACATCAGGTTAATGGCGTTTTTGATGTCATTTTCGCGGTGGCTGAGATCAGCCACTT
CTTCCCCGATAACGGACACCGGCACACTGGCCATATCGGTGGTCATCATGCGCCAGCTTTCATCCCCGAT
ATGCACCACCGGGTAAAGTTCACGGGAGACTTTATCTGACAGCAGACGTGCACTGGCCAGGGGGATCACC
ATCCGTCGCCCGGGCGTGTCAATAATATCACTCTGTACATCCACAAACAGACGATAACGGCTCTCTCTTT
TATAGGTGTAAACCTTAAACTGCATTTCACCAGCCCCTGTTCTCGTCAGCAAAAGAGCCGTTCATTTCAA
TAAACCGGGCGACCTCAGCCATCCCTTCCTGATTTTCCGCTTTCCAGCGTTCGGCACGCAGACGACGGGC
TTCATTCTGCATGGTTGTGCTTACCAGACCGGAGATATTGACATCATATATGCCTTGAGCAACTGATAGC
TGTCGCTGTCAACTGTCACTGTAATACGCTGCTTCATAGCATACCTCTTTTTTACATACTTCGGGTATAC
ATATCAGTATATATTCTTATACCGCAAAAATCAGCGCGCAAATACGCATACTGTTATCTGGCTTTTAGTA
AGCCGGATCCAGATCTTTACGCCCCGCCCTGCCACTCATCGCAGTACTGTTGTAATTCATTAAGCATTCT
GCCGACATGGAAGCCATCACAAACGGCATGATGAACCTGAATCGCCAGCGGCATCAGCACCTTGTCGCCT
TGCGTATAATATTTGCCCATGGTGAAAACGGGGGCGAAGAAGTTGTTCATATTGGCCACGTTTAAATCAA
AACTGGTGAAACTCACCCAGGGATTGGCTGAGACGAAAAACATATTCTCAATAAACCCTTTAGGGAAATA
GGCCAGGTTTTCACCGTAACACGCCACATCTTGCGAATATATGTGTAGAAACTGCCGGAAATCGTCGTGG
TATTCACTCCAGAGCGATGAAAACGTTTCAGTTTGCTCATGGAAAACGGTGTAACAAGGGTGAACACTAT
CCCATATCACCAGCTCACCGTCTTTCATTGCCATACGGAATTCCGGATGAGCATTCATCAGGCGGGCAAG
AATGTGAATAAAGGCCGGATAAAACTTGTGCTTATTTTTCTTTACGGTCTTTAAAAAGGCCGTAATATCC
AGCTGAACGGTCTGGTTATAGGTACATTGAGCAACTGACTGAAATGCCTCAAAATGTTCTTTACGATGCC
ATTGGGATATATCAACGGTGGTATATCCAGTGATTTTTTTCTCCATTTTAGCTTCCTTAGCTCCTGAAAA
TCTCGACGGATCCTAACTCAAAATCCACACATTATACGAGCCGGAAGCATAAAGTGTAAAGCCTGGGGTG
CCTAATGCGGCCGCGAAGACCTGTTGTGGAAGGTCCAGTTTTGAGGGGCTATTACAACCAATTGGGTCTC
CAGATTTGATGTAAGGGCCCATTGATGTAAGGGCCCATTGATGTAAGCGCGCATTGATGTAAGCGCGCAT
TGATGTAAGCCCGGATTGATGTAACCGGGCATTGATGTAAGGTACGCCATTGATGTAAGGCGTACCATTG
ATGTATCGTACCCATTGATGTAAGGGTACGTAGATCTTTTTTTGTTTTGGCGCGCCTTAATTAAGAATTC
GACCCAGCTTTCTTGTACAAAGTTGGCATTATAAAAAATAATTGCTCATCAATTTGTTGCAACGAACAGG
TCACTATCAGTCAAAATAAAATCATTATTTGCCATCCAGCTGATATCCCCTATAGTGAGTCGTATTACAT
GGTCATAGCTGTTTCCTGGCAGCTCTGGCCCGTGTCTCAAAATCTCTGATGTTACATTGCACAAGATAAA
AATATATCATCATGCCTCCTCTAGACCAGCCAGGACAGAAATGCCTCGACTTCGCTGCTACCCAAGGTTG
CCGGGTGACGCACACCGTGGAAACGGATGAAGGCACGAACCCAGTGGACATAAGCCTGTTCGGTTCGTAA
GCTGTAATGCAAGTAGCGTATGCGCTCACGCAACTGGTCCAGAACCTTGACCGAACGCAGCGGTGGTAAC
GGCGCAGTGGCGGTTTTCATGGCTTGTTATGACTGTTTTTTTGGGGTACAGTCTATGCCTCGGGCATCCA
AGCAGCAAGCGCGTTACGCCGTGGGTCGATGTTTGATGTTATGGAGCAGCAACGATGTTACGCAGCAGGG
CAGTCGCCCTAAAACAAAGTTAAACATTATGAGGGAAGCGGTGATCGCCGAAGTATCGACTCAACTATCA
GAGGTAGTTGGCGTCATCGAGCGCCATCTCGAACCGACGTTGCTGGCCGTACATTTGTACGGCTCCGCAG
TGGATGGCGGCCTGAAGCCACACAGTGATATTGATTTGCTGGTTACGGTGACCGTAAGGCTTGATGAAAC
AACGCGGCGAGCTTTGATCAACGACCTTTTGGAAACTTCGGCTTCCCCTGGAGAGAGCGAGATTCTCCGC
GCTGTAGAAGTCACCATTGTTGTGCACGACGACATCATTCCGTGGCGTTATCCAGCTAAGCGCGAACTGC
AATTTGGAGAATGGCAGCGCAATGACATTCTTGCAGGTATCTTCGAGCCAGCCACGATCGACATTGATCT
GGCTATCTTGCTGACAAAAGCAAGAGAACATAGCGTTGCCTTGGTAGGTCCAGCGGCGGAGGAACTCTTT
GATCCGGTTCCTGAACAGGATCTATTTGAGGCGCTAAATGAAACCTTAACGCTATGGAACTCGCCGCCCG
ACTGGGCTGGCGATGAGCGAAATGTAGTGCTTACGTTGTCCCGCATTTGGTACAGCGCAGTAACCGGCAA
AATCGCGCCGAAGGATGTCGCTGCCGACTGGGCAATGGAGCGCCTGCCGGCCCAGTATCAGCCCGTCATA
CTTGAAGCTAGACAGGCTTATCTTGGACAAGAAGAAGATCGCTTGGCCTCGCGCGCAGATCAGTTGGAAG
AATTTGTCCACTACGTGAAAGGCGAGATCACCAAGGTAGTCGGCAAATAACCCTCGAGCCACCCATGACC
AAAATCCCTTAACGTGAGTTACGCGTCGTTCCACTGAGCGTCAGACCCCGTAGAAAAGATCAAAGGATCT
TCTTGAGATCCTTTTTTTCTGCGCGTAATCTGCTGCTTGCAAACAAAAAAACCACCGCTACCAGCGGTGG
TTTGTTTGCCGGATCAAGAGCTACCAACTCTTTTTCCGAAGGTAACTGGCTTCAGCAGAGCGCAGATACC
AAATACTGTTCTTCTAGTGTAGCCGTAGTTAGGCCACCACTTCAAGAACTCTGTAGCACCGCCTACATAC
CTCGCTCTGCTAATCCTGTTACCAGTGGCTGCTGCCAGTGGCGATAAGTCGTGTCTTACCGGGTTGGACT
CAAGACGATAGTTACCGGATAAGGCGCAGCGGTCGGGCTGAACGGGGGGTTCGTGCACACAGCCCAGCTT
GGAGCGAACGACCTACACCGAACTGAGATACCTACAGCGTGAGCTATGAGAAAGCGCCACGCTTCCCGAA
GGGAGAAAGGCGGACAGGTATCCGGTAAGCGGCAGGGTCGGAACAGGAGAGCGCACGAGGGAGCTTCCAG
GGGGAAACGCCTGGTATCTTTATAGTCCTGTCGGGTTTCGCCACCTCTGACTTGAGCGTCGATTTTTGTG
ATGCTCGTCAGGGGGGCGGAGCCTATGGAAAAACGCCAGCAACGCGGCCTTTTTACGGTTCCTGGCCTTT
TGCTGGCCTTTTGCTCACATGTT
Features (pLannotate 1.2.2; 17 found; start..end, strand, type, name):
    121..213     +  CDS            lacI (fragment): lac repressor; lacI; The lac repressor binds to the lac operator to inhibit transcription in E. coli. This inhibition can be relieved by adding lactose or isopropyl-β-D-thiogalactopyranoside (IPTG).
    268..295     -  terminator     rrnB T2 terminator: transcription terminator T2 from the E. coli rrnB gene
    387..473     -  terminator     rrnB T1 terminator: Escherichia coli rrnB; transcription terminator T1 from the E. coli rrnB gene
    517..553     -  CDS            lacZα (fragment): LacZα fragment of β-galactosidase; lacZ fragment
    569..668     +  protein_bind   attL1: mutant version of attL; recombination site for the Gateway® LR reaction LR Clonase™
    683..923     +  promoter       U6 promoter: RNA polymerase III promoter for human U6 snRNA
    983..1285    -  CDS            ccdB: CCDB_ECOLI - Also known as G, letB, letD. Experimental evidence at protein level: Swiss-Prot protein existence level 1. Toxic component of a type II toxin-antitoxin (TA) system, functioning in plasmid maintainence. Responsible for the post- segregational killing (PSK) of plasmid-free cells, also referred to as a plasmid addiction system. Half-life of over 2 hours. Cell killing by CcdB is accompanied by filamentation, defects in chromosome and plasmid segregation, defects in cell division, formation of anucleate cells, decreased DNA synthesis and plasmid loss. Interferes with the activity of DN
   1290..1448    -  CDS            ccdA (fragment): CCDA_ECO57 - Also known as H, letA. Experimental evidence at protein level: Swiss-Prot protein existence level 1. Antitoxin component of a type II toxin-antitoxin (TA) system which inhibits the post-segregational killing (PSK) of plasmid-free cells, also referred to as a plasmid addiction system. Binds to and blocks the activity of CcdB; will also remove bound CcdB protein from the CcdB-GyrA complex by forming a CcdA-CcdB complex, a process termed rejuvenation. Functions as a transcriptional corepressor for the ccdAB operon, repression also requires CcdB (By similarity). From Escherichia coli
   1627..2286    -  CDS            CmR: chloramphenicol acetyltransferase; cat; confers resistance to chloramphenicol
   2287..2316    -  promoter       cat promoter (fragment): promoter of the E. coli cat gene encoding chloramphenicol acetyltransferase
   2340..2370    -  promoter       lac UV5 promoter: E. coli lac promoter with an "up" mutation
   2662..2761    -  protein_bind   attL2: mutant version of attL; recombination site for the Gateway® LR reaction LR Clonase™
   2779..2797    -  promoter       T7 promoter: promoter for bacteriophage T7 RNA polymerase
   2987..3010    +  promoter       Pc promoter (fragment): intI1 (promoter lies within the coding sequence); class 1 integron promoter
   3186..3242    +  CDS            GmR (fragment): gentamycin acetyltransferase; aacC1; confers resistance to gentamycin
   3249..4040    +  CDS            SmR: aminoglycoside adenylyltransferase (Murphy, 1985); aadA; confers resistance to spectinomycin and streptomycin
   4133..4721    +  rep_origin     ori: high-copy-number ColE1/pMB1/pBR322/pUC origin of replication
