[The description below was written by a language model from this plasmid's Addgene catalogue record and pLannotate feature annotations shown in this document.]
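Description:
gzk328-dpspCas13b_gRNA[ccdbCam]-10xPBSc_Loop is an empty guide-RNA cloning backbone built on the PCR8 Gateway entry vector and catalogued as a CRISPR plasmid. The sequenced record is 4,783 nt. It replicates in E. coli from a high-copy ColE1/pUC-type origin and carries an aadA (SmR) gene conferring spectinomycin/streptomycin resistance. rrnB T1 and T2 terminators sit upstream of the cloning region, as is usual for this backbone, and small lacI, lacZα and GmR fragments and a T7 promoter are vector remnants.

Between the attL1 and attL2 sites lies the guide expression unit. A human U6 RNA polymerase III promoter is followed by a stuffer cassette containing the ccdB toxin gene, a ccdA fragment and a chloramphenicol acetyltransferase gene (CmR) with cat and lac UV5 promoter elements. Because ccdB poisons gyrase in ordinary strains, the uncut plasmid must be maintained in a ccdB-tolerant host under chloramphenicol plus spectinomycin. Replacing the stuffer with a spacer sequence removes the toxin and so provides counterselection for correct clones.

According to the name and stated purpose, the resulting guide is for catalytically dead PspCas13b and is tagged with ten copies of the PBSc motif in a "Loop" arrangement. The annotation software did not label the Cas13b direct repeat or the PBSc array, which presumably occupy unannotated stretches flanking the stuffer between the U6 promoter and attL2. The associated publication concerns multifunctional transcriptome engineering using CRISPR RNA scaffolds, consistent with the array serving as a scaffold on the guide RNA. The attL sites would allow the finished U6-guide cassette to be moved into destination vectors by a Gateway LR reaction.
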