Addgene plasmid #196844: gzk328-dpspCas13b_gRNA[ccdbCam]-10xPBSc_Loop
Purpose: (Empty Backbone) backbone for gRNA cloning of dpspCas13b tagged by 10xPBSc_Loop
Depositing lab: Albert Cheng. Depositing organization: Jackson Laboratory. Publication: Simultaneous multifunctional transcriptome engineering by CRISPR RNA scaffold. Liu Z, Jillette N, Robson P, Cheng AW. Nucleic Acids Res. 2023 Aug 11;51(14):e77. doi: 10.1093/nar/gkad547. PubMed 37395412.
Backbone
  Vector backbone: PCR8
  Backbone size (bp): 3308
  Vector type: CRISPR
Growth in bacteria
  Bacterial resistance: Chloramphenicol and Spectinomycin, 25 & 50 μg/mL
  Growth temperature: 30°C
  Growth strain: ccdB Survival
  Copy number: Unknown
Terms and licenses: Academic/Nonprofit Terms; Industry Terms: Not Available to Industry
Depositor comments: Please visit https://www.biorxiv.org/content/10.1101/2022.06.21.497089v1 for bioRxiv preprint.
How to cite: gzk328-dpspCas13b_gRNA[ccdbCam]-10xPBSc_Loop was a gift from Albert Cheng (Addgene plasmid # 196844 ; http://n2t.net/addgene:196844 ; RRID:Addgene_196844)
